Addgene plasmid #100126: pGL4-Cluster Promoter Delta 1
Purpose: It contains ~1.4Kb of the miR-183/96-182 cluster promoter
Depositing lab: Eva Hernando. Depositing organization: NYU Grossman School of Medicine. Publication: Kruppel-like factor 4 (KLF4) regulates the miR-183~96~182 cluster under physiologic and pathologic conditions. Segura MF, Jubierre L, Li S, Soriano A, Koetz L, Gaziel-Sovran A, Masanas M, Kleffman K, Dankert JF, Walsh MJ, Hernando E. Oncotarget. 2017 Apr 18;8(16):26298-26311. doi: 10.18632/oncotarget.15459. PubMed 28412746.
Backbone
  Vector backbone: pGL4
  Backbone manufacturer: Promega
  Backbone size w/o insert (bp): 4334
  Total vector size (bp): 5629
  Vector type: Luciferase
Growth in bacteria
  Bacterial resistance: Ampicillin, 100 μg/mL
  Growth temperature: 37°C
  Growth strain: DH5alpha
  Copy number: High Copy
Gene/Insert
  Gene/Insert name: miR-183-96-82 Cluster promoter (alt name: miR-182 cluster)
  Species: H. sapiens (human)
  Insert size (bp): 1295
  Entrez Gene: MIR182 (a.k.a. MIRN182, miRNA182, mir-182)
  Cloning method: Restriction Enzyme; 5′ cloning site KpnI (not destroyed); 3′ cloning site KpnI (not destroyed)
  Sequencing primers: 5′ TAGCAAAATAGGCTGTCCCC
Terms and licenses: Academic/Nonprofit Terms; Industry Terms: Not Available to Industry
Depositor comments: Addgene's sequencing results found two discrepancies compared to the depositor's sequence: 555delG, 1247G>T. These differences could be SNPs and do not occur near the binding sites of the transcription factors of interest; thus they should not affect plasmid function.
How to cite: pGL4-Cluster Promoter Delta 1 was a gift from Eva Hernando (Addgene plasmid # 100126 ; http://n2t.net/addgene:100126 ; RRID:Addgene_100126)
