[The description below was written by a language model from this plasmid's Addgene catalogue record and pLannotate feature annotations shown in this document.]
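Description:
pGL4-Cluster Promoter Delta 1 is a firefly luciferase reporter plasmid built on the Promega pGL4 backbone and designed to measure the transcriptional activity of a fragment of the human miR-183/96/182 microRNA cluster promoter. It is propagated in E. coli as a high-copy plasmid through a ColE1/pUC-type origin and is selected with ampicillin via the β-lactamase gene. No mammalian selection marker is annotated, which is consistent with use in transient transfection. The total size is about 5.6 kb.

The insert is a human genomic promoter fragment, listed as 1,295 bp in the insert field and roughly 1.4 kb in the purpose statement. It was cloned into a single KpnI site that is retained on both sides, so orientation is not fixed by the cloning strategy. The fragment itself is not annotated, but it fits the unannotated region upstream of a minimal TATA-box promoter (minP) that precedes the synthetic luc2 coding sequence. The cluster sequence therefore acts together with this low-basal-activity minimal promoter to drive luciferase, and the transcript is terminated by an SV40 polyadenylation signal. A synthetic poly(A) signal and an RNA polymerase II pause site from the human α2-globin gene sit upstream of the cloning region and suppress read-through transcription from the backbone, keeping background low. The short large T antigen and tetracycline-resistance matches are non-functional backbone remnants.

The "Delta 1" name suggests one member of a promoter deletion series, although the record does not say so explicitly. The associated study examined KLF4 regulation of the cluster. The repository's sequencing differs from the depositor's sequence by a one-base deletion and one substitution, which the depositor considers possible SNPs lying away from the transcription factor binding sites of interest.
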