Features (pLannotate 1.2.2; 10 found; start..end, strand, type, name):
   1389..1420    +  promoter       minP: minimal TATA-box promoter with low basal activity
   1453..3105    +  CDS            luciferase: firefly luciferase synthetic luc2 version of the luciferase gene
   3149..3270    -  polyA_signal   SV40 poly(A) signal: SV40 polyadenylation signal
   3293..3361    -  CDS            large T antigen (fragment): large T antigen from SV40 (simian virus 40)
   3377..3509    +  CDS            TcR (fragment): tetracycline efflux protein; tet; confers resistance to tetracycline
   3689..4277    -  rep_origin     ori: high-copy-number ColE1/pMB1/pBR322/pUC origin of replication
   4477..5337    -  CDS            AmpR: β-lactamase confers resistance to ampicillin, carbenicillin, and related antibiotics
   5338..5379    -  promoter       AmpR promoter (fragment): bla
   5442..5490    +  polyA_signal   poly(A) signal: synthetic polyadenylation signal
   5504..5595    +  misc_feature   pause site: RNA polymerase II transcriptional pause signal from the human α2 globin gene
>Addgene plasmid #100126 | pGL4-Cluster Promoter Delta 1 | depositor full sequence | sequence record 183252 | pGL4-Cluster Promoter Delta 1 sequence 5629 bps
AGTAACGGCCGCCAGTGTGCTGGAATTCGCCCTTCTCACCCCCTTCTTTTGCTCGAGCCCAAGACAAGGT
GTTAACGGTCTTCAAGTGCAAGGGTTAGGTTTGGTGGGAGCATAGGCTAAGCACCACCCTCATTTTACAG
GGGCTTCTAGGGTGCCAGATCTGCGGGGGTCGATTGGGAAGAACTAGAAGCTAAAAAGGAGAAGGGCGGA
TTAACGTTTTATTTTAATCTGGTTTTGAGCTGCCGTTGCCGTCTGGGGCGGCCGGGCGGGGCGGAGCTGG
GACTGCCAAGGGCAGCCAAAGCAGCAGGGAGGGAGGGGGCGCTCCGGTGCTCAGGATGCTGGGGAAGAAG
GAAGAGGCCACCCCAACGCTGACAGCTTGGAGGACCTAGCCCCTGCCCCCCGGTCCCTTCTGAATGCTCC
GGGTGGTGTCAGACCAAAGGACGGTTGAGAAGGATCTAATCCGCGTCCGCGCCCCAGCCCCGGCTGGCCC
CGCCCCCTCCCGAGGGAGCCACTGTCGCAGTGGGGGGAGGGGGAGATGGGAACGGGTCTGGGGGGCGGCT
CCCCTCCCCCTCCCTCTCTTGGGACAGACAGCCTTTGTTCCCGGCGGCGGCGGCAGCGGTGGCCAGACAC
CTGTGAGGCCGCAGAACTGGCCGAGGGTGGGCGTGTGAGGACATGGAGGCCCCTTGTCCCCATTCCAGCC
CTGCGCCCCTGGGTCCGGGTGCGCCCCCTGAGACAGGTCAGCCTTGAGCACCTTTCTGCGGGGAGACTGC
AGAGATCGTCCAGTGGCCCTACGGTGCGCCCCAGCTCCCAACGCACTTCCCCTCCCCCCTCCCAGGGTCG
GATTTCCAAGCACGCCACGCCACACACACCTCGGCTAGCTCCGGGCTCAGAGGGCGCTGGGGTGGCAGGG
CGTCCGGGCGCACCTCGGCTAGCGGCACCCTAGCCCGAGGGCAGGAGGCGGGGATAGAAGGCGGGCGACG
GGACCCCTTGGGGCCAGACCCGGCCGGGTTGGGCAAGCAGGCGGGGCTCCCGGCGTCTCCGCAGTCCCGG
ACGGGCGTGCCCTGCGCCGCGCACCAACCGGAGCCACATTCAAGGTGAATCATCCCCGGCCCGCCCCCTG
CCCCTCCCCGCCTCGCGGCACCTGAGCCAATGGCGCTGCGCGAGGGGCGGGCGGGGCCCGGGGCGGGGGG
CGGTAAAACCCTCCTGGAGTCATTCTCTGTGCACTCCGTCGAGCCCCCGCGCAGCCGTGCCGGAGCCGCA
GGGCCTCCGTCCAGCCGCGCGGTCCGGGCAGCCCGCGCCCCCTGTTCTTCCGGTCCTCGGGCCCAGGTAC
CTGAGCTCGCTAGCCTCGAGGATATCAAGATCTGGCCTCGGCGGCCAAGCTTAGACACTAGAGGGTATAT
AATGGAAGCTCGACTTCCAGCTTGGCAATCCGGTACTGTTGGTAAAGCCACCATGGAAGATGCCAAAAAC
ATTAAGAAGGGCCCAGCGCCATTCTACCCACTCGAAGACGGGACCGCCGGCGAGCAGCTGCACAAAGCCA
TGAAGCGCTACGCCCTGGTGCCCGGCACCATCGCCTTTACCGACGCACATATCGAGGTGGACATTACCTA
CGCCGAGTACTTCGAGATGAGCGTTCGGCTGGCAGAAGCTATGAAGCGCTATGGGCTGAATACAAACCAT
CGGATCGTGGTGTGCAGCGAGAATAGCTTGCAGTTCTTCATGCCCGTGTTGGGTGCCCTGTTCATCGGTG
TGGCTGTGGCCCCAGCTAACGACATCTACAACGAGCGCGAGCTGCTGAACAGCATGGGCATCAGCCAGCC
CACCGTCGTATTCGTGAGCAAGAAAGGGCTGCAAAAGATCCTCAACGTGCAAAAGAAGCTACCGATCATA
CAAAAGATCATCATCATGGATAGCAAGACCGACTACCAGGGCTTCCAAAGCATGTACACCTTCGTGACTT
CCCATTTGCCACCCGGCTTCAACGAGTACGACTTCGTGCCCGAGAGCTTCGACCGGGACAAAACCATCGC
CCTGATCATGAACAGTAGTGGCAGTACCGGATTGCCCAAGGGCGTAGCCCTACCGCACCGCACCGCTTGT
GTCCGATTCAGTCATGCCCGCGACCCCATCTTCGGCAACCAGATCATCCCCGACACCGCTATCCTCAGCG
TGGTGCCATTTCACCACGGCTTCGGCATGTTCACCACGCTGGGCTACTTGATCTGCGGCTTTCGGGTCGT
GCTCATGTACCGCTTCGAGGAGGAGCTATTCTTGCGCAGCTTGCAAGACTATAAGATTCAATCTGCCCTG
CTGGTGCCCACACTATTTAGCTTCTTCGCTAAGAGCACTCTCATCGACAAGTACGACCTAAGCAACTTGC
ACGAGATCGCCAGCGGCGGGGCGCCGCTCAGCAAGGAGGTAGGTGAGGCCGTGGCCAAACGCTTCCACCT
ACCAGGCATCCGCCAGGGCTACGGCCTGACAGAAACAACCAGCGCCATTCTGATCACCCCCGAAGGGGAC
GACAAGCCTGGCGCAGTAGGCAAGGTGGTGCCCTTCTTCGAGGCTAAGGTGGTGGACTTGGACACCGGTA
AGACACTGGGTGTGAACCAGCGCGGCGAGCTGTGCGTCCGTGGCCCCATGATCATGAGCGGCTACGTTAA
CAACCCCGAGGCTACAAACGCTCTCATCGACAAGGACGGCTGGCTGCACAGCGGCGACATCGCCTACTGG
GACGAGGACGAGCACTTCTTCATCGTGGACCGGCTGAAGAGCCTGATCAAATACAAGGGCTACCAGGTAG
CCCCAGCCGAACTGGAGAGCATCCTGCTGCAACACCCCAACATCTTCGACGCCGGGGTCGCCGGCCTGCC
CGACGACGATGCCGGCGAGCTGCCCGCCGCAGTCGTCGTGCTGGAACACGGTAAAACCATGACCGAGAAG
GAGATCGTGGACTATGTGGCCAGCCAGGTTACAACCGCCAAGAAGCTGCGCGGTGGTGTTGTGTTCGTGG
ACGAGGTGCCTAAAGGACTGACCGGCAAGTTGGACGCCCGCAAGATCCGCGAGATTCTCATTAAGGCCAA
GAAGGGCGGCAAGATCGCCGTGTAATAATTCTAGAGTCGGGGCGGCCGGCCGCTTCGAGCAGACATGATA
AGATACATTGATGAGTTTGGACAAACCACAACTAGAATGCAGTGAAAAAAATGCTTTATTTGTGAAATTT
GTGATGCTATTGCTTTATTTGTAACCATTATAAGCTGCAATAAACAAGTTAACAACAACAATTGCATTCA
TTTTATGTTTCAGGTTCAGGGGGAGGTGTGGGAGGTTTTTTAAAGCAAGTAAAACCTCTACAAATGTGGT
AAAATCGATAAGGATCCGTCGACCGATGCCCTTGAGAGCCTTCAACCCAGTCAGCTCCTTCCGGTGGGCG
CGGGGCATGACTATCGTCGCCGCACTTATGACTGTCTTCTTTATCATGCAACTCGTAGGACAGGTGCCGG
CAGCGCTCTTCCGCTTCCTCGCTCACTGACTCGCTGCGCTCGGTCGTTCGGCTGCGGCGAGCGGTATCAG
CTCACTCAAAGGCGGTAATACGGTTATCCACAGAATCAGGGGATAACGCAGGAAAGAACATGTGAGCAAA
AGGCCAGCAAAAGGCCAGGAACCGTAAAAAGGCCGCGTTGCTGGCGTTTTTCCATAGGCTCCGCCCCCCT
GACGAGCATCACAAAAATCGACGCTCAAGTCAGAGGTGGCGAAACCCGACAGGACTATAAAGATACCAGG
CGTTTCCCCCTGGAAGCTCCCTCGTGCGCTCTCCTGTTCCGACCCTGCCGCTTACCGGATACCTGTCCGC
CTTTCTCCCTTCGGGAAGCGTGGCGCTTTCTCATAGCTCACGCTGTAGGTATCTCAGTTCGGTGTAGGTC
GTTCGCTCCAAGCTGGGCTGTGTGCACGAACCCCCCGTTCAGCCCGACCGCTGCGCCTTATCCGGTAACT
ATCGTCTTGAGTCCAACCCGGTAAGACACGACTTATCGCCACTGGCAGCAGCCACTGGTAACAGGATTAG
CAGAGCGAGGTATGTAGGCGGTGCTACAGAGTTCTTGAAGTGGTGGCCTAACTACGGCTACACTAGAAGA
ACAGTATTTGGTATCTGCGCTCTGCTGAAGCCAGTTACCTTCGGAAAAAGAGTTGGTAGCTCTTGATCCG
GCAAACAAACCACCGCTGGTAGCGGTGGTTTTTTTGTTTGCAAGCAGCAGATTACGCGCAGAAAAAAAGG
ATCTCAAGAAGATCCTTTGATCTTTTCTACGGGGTCTGACGCTCAGTGGAACGAAAACTCACGTTAAGGG
ATTTTGGTCATGAGATTATCAAAAAGGATCTTCACCTAGATCCTTTTAAATTAAAAATGAAGTTTTAAAT
CAATCTAAAGTATATATGAGTAAACTTGGTCTGACAGCGGCCGCAAATGCTAAACCACTGCAGTGGTTAC
CAGTGCTTGATCAGTGAGGCACCGATCTCAGCGATCTGCCTATTTCGTTCGTCCATAGTGGCCTGACTCC
CCGTCGTGTAGATCACTACGATTCGTGAGGGCTTACCATCAGGCCCCAGCGCAGCAATGATGCCGCGAGA
GCCGCGTTCACCGGCCCCCGATTTGTCAGCAATGAACCAGCCAGCAGGGAGGGCCGAGCGAAGAAGTGGT
CCTGCTACTTTGTCCGCCTCCATCCAGTCTATGAGCTGCTGTCGTGATGCTAGAGTAAGAAGTTCGCCAG
TGAGTAGTTTCCGAAGAGTTGTGGCCATTGCTACTGGCATCGTGGTATCACGCTCGTCGTTCGGTATGGC
TTCGTTCAACTCTGGTTCCCAGCGGTCAAGCCGGGTCACATGATCACCCATATTATGAAGAAATGCAGTC
AGCTCCTTAGGGCCTCCGATCGTTGTCAGAAGTAAGTTGGCCGCGGTGTTGTCGCTCATGGTAATGGCAG
CACTACACAATTCTCTTACCGTCATGCCATCCGTAAGATGCTTTTCCGTGACCGGCGAGTACTCAACCAA
GTCGTTTTGTGAGTAGTGTATACGGCGACCAAGCTGCTCTTGCCCGGCGTCTATACGGGACAACACCGCG
CCACATAGCAGTACTTTGAAAGTGCTCATCATCGGGAATCGTTCTTCGGGGCGGAAAGACTCAAGGATCT
TGCCGCTATTGAGATCCAGTTCGATATAGCCCACTCTTGCACCCAGTTGATCTTCAGCATCTTTTACTTT
CACCAGCGTTTCGGGGTGTGCAAAAACAGGCAAGCAAAATGCCGCAAAGAAGGGAATGAGTGCGACACGA
AAATGTTGGATGCTCATACTCGTCCTTTTTCAATATTATTGAAGCATTTATCAGGGTTACTAGTACGTCT
CTCAAGGATAAGTAAGTAATATTAAGGTACGGGAGGTATTGGACAGGCCGCAATAAAATATCTTTATTTT
CATTACATCTGTGTGTTGGTTTTTTGTGTGAATCGATAGTACTAACATACGCTCTCCATCAAAACAAAAC
GAAACAAAACAAACTAGCAAAATAGGCTGTCCCCAGTGCAAGTGCAGGTGCCAGAACATTTCTCTGGCCT
AACTGGCCGGTACCGAGCTCGGATCCACT
