Features (pLannotate 1.2.2; 10 found; start..end, strand, type, name):
   1388..1419    +  promoter       minP: minimal TATA-box promoter with low basal activity
   1452..3104    +  CDS            luciferase: firefly luciferase synthetic luc2 version of the luciferase gene
   3148..3269    -  polyA_signal   SV40 poly(A) signal: SV40 polyadenylation signal
   3292..3360    -  CDS            large T antigen (fragment): large T antigen from SV40 (simian virus 40)
   3376..3508    +  CDS            TcR (fragment): tetracycline efflux protein; tet; confers resistance to tetracycline
   3688..4276    -  rep_origin     ori: high-copy-number ColE1/pMB1/pBR322/pUC origin of replication
   4476..5336    -  CDS            AmpR: β-lactamase confers resistance to ampicillin, carbenicillin, and related antibiotics
   5337..5378    -  promoter       AmpR promoter (fragment): bla
   5441..5489    +  polyA_signal   poly(A) signal: synthetic polyadenylation signal
   5503..5594    +  misc_feature   pause site: RNA polymerase II transcriptional pause signal from the human α2 globin gene
>Addgene plasmid #100126 | pGL4-Cluster Promoter Delta 1 | addgene full sequence | sequence record 193335 | Addgene NGS Result
AGTAACGGCCGCCAGTGTGCTGGAATTCGCCCTTCTCACCCCCTTCTTTTGCTCGAGCCCAAGACAAGGT
GTTAACGGTCTTCAAGTGCAAGGGTTAGGTTTGGTGGGAGCATAGGCTAAGCACCACCCTCATTTTACAG
GGGCTTCTAGGGTGCCAGATCTGCGGGGGTCGATTGGGAAGAACTAGAAGCTAAAAAGGAGAAGGGCGGA
TTAACGTTTTATTTTAATCTGGTTTTGAGCTGCCGTTGCCGTCTGGGGCGGCCGGGCGGGGCGGAGCTGG
GACTGCCAAGGGCAGCCAAAGCAGCAGGGAGGGAGGGGGCGCTCCGGTGCTCAGGATGCTGGGGAAGAAG
GAAGAGGCCACCCCAACGCTGACAGCTTGGAGGACCTAGCCCCTGCCCCCCGGTCCCTTCTGAATGCTCC
GGGTGGTGTCAGACCAAAGGACGGTTGAGAAGGATCTAATCCGCGTCCGCGCCCCAGCCCCGGCTGGCCC
CGCCCCCTCCCGAGGGAGCCACTGTCGCAGTGGGGGGAGGGGGAGATGGGAACGGGTCTGGGGGCGGCTC
CCCTCCCCCTCCCTCTCTTGGGACAGACAGCCTTTGTTCCCGGCGGCGGCGGCAGCGGTGGCCAGACACC
TGTGAGGCCGCAGAACTGGCCGAGGGTGGGCGTGTGAGGACATGGAGGCCCCTTGTCCCCATTCCAGCCC
TGCGCCCCTGGGTCCGGGTGCGCCCCCTGAGACAGGTCAGCCTTGAGCACCTTTCTGCGGGGAGACTGCA
GAGATCGTCCAGTGGCCCTACGGTGCGCCCCAGCTCCCAACGCACTTCCCCTCCCCCCTCCCAGGGTCGG
ATTTCCAAGCACGCCACGCCACACACACCTCGGCTAGCTCCGGGCTCAGAGGGCGCTGGGGTGGCAGGGC
GTCCGGGCGCACCTCGGCTAGCGGCACCCTAGCCCGAGGGCAGGAGGCGGGGATAGAAGGCGGGCGACGG
GACCCCTTGGGGCCAGACCCGGCCGGGTTGGGCAAGCAGGCGGGGCTCCCGGCGTCTCCGCAGTCCCGGA
CGGGCGTGCCCTGCGCCGCGCACCAACCGGAGCCACATTCAAGGTGAATCATCCCCGGCCCGCCCCCTGC
CCCTCCCCGCCTCGCGGCACCTGAGCCAATGGCGCTGCGCGAGGGGCGGGCGGGGCCCGGGGCGGGGGGC
GGTAAAACCCTCCTGGAGTCATTCTCTGTGCACTCCGTCGAGCCCCCGCGCAGCCTTGCCGGAGCCGCAG
GGCCTCCGTCCAGCCGCGCGGTCCGGGCAGCCCGCGCCCCCTGTTCTTCCGGTCCTCGGGCCCAGGTACC
TGAGCTCGCTAGCCTCGAGGATATCAAGATCTGGCCTCGGCGGCCAAGCTTAGACACTAGAGGGTATATA
ATGGAAGCTCGACTTCCAGCTTGGCAATCCGGTACTGTTGGTAAAGCCACCATGGAAGATGCCAAAAACA
TTAAGAAGGGCCCAGCGCCATTCTACCCACTCGAAGACGGGACCGCCGGCGAGCAGCTGCACAAAGCCAT
GAAGCGCTACGCCCTGGTGCCCGGCACCATCGCCTTTACCGACGCACATATCGAGGTGGACATTACCTAC
GCCGAGTACTTCGAGATGAGCGTTCGGCTGGCAGAAGCTATGAAGCGCTATGGGCTGAATACAAACCATC
GGATCGTGGTGTGCAGCGAGAATAGCTTGCAGTTCTTCATGCCCGTGTTGGGTGCCCTGTTCATCGGTGT
GGCTGTGGCCCCAGCTAACGACATCTACAACGAGCGCGAGCTGCTGAACAGCATGGGCATCAGCCAGCCC
ACCGTCGTATTCGTGAGCAAGAAAGGGCTGCAAAAGATCCTCAACGTGCAAAAGAAGCTACCGATCATAC
AAAAGATCATCATCATGGATAGCAAGACCGACTACCAGGGCTTCCAAAGCATGTACACCTTCGTGACTTC
CCATTTGCCACCCGGCTTCAACGAGTACGACTTCGTGCCCGAGAGCTTCGACCGGGACAAAACCATCGCC
CTGATCATGAACAGTAGTGGCAGTACCGGATTGCCCAAGGGCGTAGCCCTACCGCACCGCACCGCTTGTG
TCCGATTCAGTCATGCCCGCGACCCCATCTTCGGCAACCAGATCATCCCCGACACCGCTATCCTCAGCGT
GGTGCCATTTCACCACGGCTTCGGCATGTTCACCACGCTGGGCTACTTGATCTGCGGCTTTCGGGTCGTG
CTCATGTACCGCTTCGAGGAGGAGCTATTCTTGCGCAGCTTGCAAGACTATAAGATTCAATCTGCCCTGC
TGGTGCCCACACTATTTAGCTTCTTCGCTAAGAGCACTCTCATCGACAAGTACGACCTAAGCAACTTGCA
CGAGATCGCCAGCGGCGGGGCGCCGCTCAGCAAGGAGGTAGGTGAGGCCGTGGCCAAACGCTTCCACCTA
CCAGGCATCCGCCAGGGCTACGGCCTGACAGAAACAACCAGCGCCATTCTGATCACCCCCGAAGGGGACG
ACAAGCCTGGCGCAGTAGGCAAGGTGGTGCCCTTCTTCGAGGCTAAGGTGGTGGACTTGGACACCGGTAA
GACACTGGGTGTGAACCAGCGCGGCGAGCTGTGCGTCCGTGGCCCCATGATCATGAGCGGCTACGTTAAC
AACCCCGAGGCTACAAACGCTCTCATCGACAAGGACGGCTGGCTGCACAGCGGCGACATCGCCTACTGGG
ACGAGGACGAGCACTTCTTCATCGTGGACCGGCTGAAGAGCCTGATCAAATACAAGGGCTACCAGGTAGC
CCCAGCCGAACTGGAGAGCATCCTGCTGCAACACCCCAACATCTTCGACGCCGGGGTCGCCGGCCTGCCC
GACGACGATGCCGGCGAGCTGCCCGCCGCAGTCGTCGTGCTGGAACACGGTAAAACCATGACCGAGAAGG
AGATCGTGGACTATGTGGCCAGCCAGGTTACAACCGCCAAGAAGCTGCGCGGTGGTGTTGTGTTCGTGGA
CGAGGTGCCTAAAGGACTGACCGGCAAGTTGGACGCCCGCAAGATCCGCGAGATTCTCATTAAGGCCAAG
AAGGGCGGCAAGATCGCCGTGTAATAATTCTAGAGTCGGGGCGGCCGGCCGCTTCGAGCAGACATGATAA
GATACATTGATGAGTTTGGACAAACCACAACTAGAATGCAGTGAAAAAAATGCTTTATTTGTGAAATTTG
TGATGCTATTGCTTTATTTGTAACCATTATAAGCTGCAATAAACAAGTTAACAACAACAATTGCATTCAT
TTTATGTTTCAGGTTCAGGGGGAGGTGTGGGAGGTTTTTTAAAGCAAGTAAAACCTCTACAAATGTGGTA
AAATCGATAAGGATCCGTCGACCGATGCCCTTGAGAGCCTTCAACCCAGTCAGCTCCTTCCGGTGGGCGC
GGGGCATGACTATCGTCGCCGCACTTATGACTGTCTTCTTTATCATGCAACTCGTAGGACAGGTGCCGGC
AGCGCTCTTCCGCTTCCTCGCTCACTGACTCGCTGCGCTCGGTCGTTCGGCTGCGGCGAGCGGTATCAGC
TCACTCAAAGGCGGTAATACGGTTATCCACAGAATCAGGGGATAACGCAGGAAAGAACATGTGAGCAAAA
GGCCAGCAAAAGGCCAGGAACCGTAAAAAGGCCGCGTTGCTGGCGTTTTTCCATAGGCTCCGCCCCCCTG
ACGAGCATCACAAAAATCGACGCTCAAGTCAGAGGTGGCGAAACCCGACAGGACTATAAAGATACCAGGC
GTTTCCCCCTGGAAGCTCCCTCGTGCGCTCTCCTGTTCCGACCCTGCCGCTTACCGGATACCTGTCCGCC
TTTCTCCCTTCGGGAAGCGTGGCGCTTTCTCATAGCTCACGCTGTAGGTATCTCAGTTCGGTGTAGGTCG
TTCGCTCCAAGCTGGGCTGTGTGCACGAACCCCCCGTTCAGCCCGACCGCTGCGCCTTATCCGGTAACTA
TCGTCTTGAGTCCAACCCGGTAAGACACGACTTATCGCCACTGGCAGCAGCCACTGGTAACAGGATTAGC
AGAGCGAGGTATGTAGGCGGTGCTACAGAGTTCTTGAAGTGGTGGCCTAACTACGGCTACACTAGAAGAA
CAGTATTTGGTATCTGCGCTCTGCTGAAGCCAGTTACCTTCGGAAAAAGAGTTGGTAGCTCTTGATCCGG
CAAACAAACCACCGCTGGTAGCGGTGGTTTTTTTGTTTGCAAGCAGCAGATTACGCGCAGAAAAAAAGGA
TCTCAAGAAGATCCTTTGATCTTTTCTACGGGGTCTGACGCTCAGTGGAACGAAAACTCACGTTAAGGGA
TTTTGGTCATGAGATTATCAAAAAGGATCTTCACCTAGATCCTTTTAAATTAAAAATGAAGTTTTAAATC
AATCTAAAGTATATATGAGTAAACTTGGTCTGACAGCGGCCGCAAATGCTAAACCACTGCAGTGGTTACC
AGTGCTTGATCAGTGAGGCACCGATCTCAGCGATCTGCCTATTTCGTTCGTCCATAGTGGCCTGACTCCC
CGTCGTGTAGATCACTACGATTCGTGAGGGCTTACCATCAGGCCCCAGCGCAGCAATGATGCCGCGAGAG
CCGCGTTCACCGGCCCCCGATTTGTCAGCAATGAACCAGCCAGCAGGGAGGGCCGAGCGAAGAAGTGGTC
CTGCTACTTTGTCCGCCTCCATCCAGTCTATGAGCTGCTGTCGTGATGCTAGAGTAAGAAGTTCGCCAGT
GAGTAGTTTCCGAAGAGTTGTGGCCATTGCTACTGGCATCGTGGTATCACGCTCGTCGTTCGGTATGGCT
TCGTTCAACTCTGGTTCCCAGCGGTCAAGCCGGGTCACATGATCACCCATATTATGAAGAAATGCAGTCA
GCTCCTTAGGGCCTCCGATCGTTGTCAGAAGTAAGTTGGCCGCGGTGTTGTCGCTCATGGTAATGGCAGC
ACTACACAATTCTCTTACCGTCATGCCATCCGTAAGATGCTTTTCCGTGACCGGCGAGTACTCAACCAAG
TCGTTTTGTGAGTAGTGTATACGGCGACCAAGCTGCTCTTGCCCGGCGTCTATACGGGACAACACCGCGC
CACATAGCAGTACTTTGAAAGTGCTCATCATCGGGAATCGTTCTTCGGGGCGGAAAGACTCAAGGATCTT
GCCGCTATTGAGATCCAGTTCGATATAGCCCACTCTTGCACCCAGTTGATCTTCAGCATCTTTTACTTTC
ACCAGCGTTTCGGGGTGTGCAAAAACAGGCAAGCAAAATGCCGCAAAGAAGGGAATGAGTGCGACACGAA
AATGTTGGATGCTCATACTCGTCCTTTTTCAATATTATTGAAGCATTTATCAGGGTTACTAGTACGTCTC
TCAAGGATAAGTAAGTAATATTAAGGTACGGGAGGTATTGGACAGGCCGCAATAAAATATCTTTATTTTC
ATTACATCTGTGTGTTGGTTTTTTGTGTGAATCGATAGTACTAACATACGCTCTCCATCAAAACAAAACG
AAACAAAACAAACTAGCAAAATAGGCTGTCCCCAGTGCAAGTGCAGGTGCCAGAACATTTCTCTGGCCTA
ACTGGCCGGTACCGAGCTCGGATCCACT
